Addgene plasmid #139922: pBEL1731
Purpose: Expression plasmid for LetB mutant E854Bpa
Depositing lab: Gira Bhabha & Damian Ekiert. Depositing organization: NYU Grossman School of Medicine. Publication: LetB Structure Reveals a Tunnel for Lipid Transport across the Bacterial Envelope. Isom GL, Coudray N, MacRae MR, McManus CT, Ekiert DC, Bhabha G. Cell. 2020 Apr 30;181(3):653-664.e19. doi: 10.1016/j.cell.2020.03.030. PubMed 32359438.
Backbone
  Vector backbone: pET21a
  Vector type: Bacterial Expression
Growth in bacteria
  Bacterial resistance: Ampicillin, 100 μg/mL
  Growth temperature: 37°C
  Growth strain: DH5alpha
  Copy number: High Copy
Gene/Insert
  Gene/Insert name: LetB
  Species: E. coli
  Mutation: LetB(43-877; E854Amber)-6xHis
  Cloning method: Gibson Cloning
Terms and licenses: Academic/Nonprofit Terms; Industry Terms: Not Available to Industry
Depositor comments: Please visit https://www.biorxiv.org/content/10.1101/748145v1 for bioRxiv preprint.
How to cite: pBEL1731 was a gift from Gira Bhabha & Damian Ekiert (Addgene plasmid # 139922 ; http://n2t.net/addgene:139922 ; RRID:Addgene_139922)
