[The description below was written by a language model from this plasmid's Addgene catalogue record and pLannotate feature annotations shown in this document.]
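Description:
pBEL1731 is a bacterial expression plasmid built on the pET21a backbone for producing a site-specific mutant of the E. coli protein LetB (annotated in the feature table under its older name, yebT). The insert, assembled by Gibson cloning, encodes residues 43–877 of LetB with a C-terminal 6xHis tag, and the codon for glutamate 854 has been replaced by an amber stop codon. As the stated purpose (E854Bpa) indicates, this amber codon is meant to be suppressed so that the photo-crosslinkable unnatural amino acid p-benzoyl-phenylalanine is incorporated at that position. This requires an orthogonal tRNA/aminoacyl-tRNA synthetase pair, which is not among the annotated features of this plasmid and would have to be supplied separately.

Expression follows the usual pET arrangement: a T7 promoter with an adjacent lac operator drives the LetB coding sequence, a T7 terminator lies downstream, and a plasmid-borne lacI gene with its own promoter supplies the repressor. Transcription therefore depends on a host that provides T7 RNA polymerase and is inducible with IPTG. The plasmid is maintained through a ColE1/pBR322-type origin with the associated bom and rop elements and is selected with ampicillin via the bla gene; the record lists it as high copy. An f1 origin is also present, along with backbone remnants picked up by the automated annotation, including tetracycline-resistance gene fragments, a loxP site and a short multiple cloning site fragment, none of which have a stated role.

LetB is described as a component of a transport pathway contributing to membrane integrity that may span the periplasm. The construct fits crosslinking studies probing contacts made at position 854, in the context of work on lipid transport across the bacterial envelope.
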