Features (pLannotate 1.2.2; 19 found; start..end, strand, type, name):
    971..1048    -  promoter       lacI promoter: lacI
   1056..1335    -  CDS            TcR (fragment): tetracycline efflux protein; tet; confers resistance to tetracycline
   1357..1375    +  promoter       T7 promoter: promoter for bacteriophage T7 RNA polymerase
   1376..1400    +  protein_bind   lac operator: The lac repressor binds to the lac operator to inhibit transcription in E. coli. This inhibition can be relieved by adding lactose or isopropyl-β-D-thiogalactopyranoside (IPTG). lac repressor encoded by lacI
   1457..3961    +  CDS            yebT: YEBT_ECOLI - Experimental evidence at protein level: Swiss-Prot protein existence level 1. Component of a transport pathway that contributes to membrane integrity (PubMed:27795327). May directly span the intermembrane space, facilitating the transport of substrates across the periplasm (Probable). From Escherichia coli (strain K12).
   4011..4060    +  CDS            SET1 (fragment): solubility-enhancement tag derived from T7 phage gene 10B
   4068..4115    +  terminator     T7 terminator: transcription terminator for bacteriophage T7 RNA polymerase
   4152..4580    +  rep_origin     f1 ori (sequence partly withheld): f1 bacteriophage origin of replication; arrow indicates direction of (+) strand synthesis
   4682..4715    +  protein_bind   loxP: Cre-mediated recombination occurs in the 8-bp core sequence (GCATACAT). Cre recombinase
   4745..4763    +  misc_feature   MCS (fragment): pBluescript multiple cloning site
   4794..4898    +  promoter       AmpR promoter: bla
   4899..5759    +  CDS            AmpR: β-lactamase; bla; confers resistance to ampicillin, carbenicillin, and related antibiotics
   5930..6518    +  rep_origin     ori: high-copy-number ColE1/pMB1/pBR322/pUC origin of replication
   6704..6843    -  misc_feature   bom: basis of mobility region from pBR322
   6945..7136    -  CDS            rop: Rop protein, which maintains plasmids at low copy number; rop
   7153..7533    +  CDS            YPB1_ECOLX: Protein predicted: Swiss-Prot protein existence level 4. From Escherichia coli.
   7605..7896    -  CDS            TcR (fragment): tetracycline efflux protein; tet; confers resistance to tetracycline
   7911..7932    -  protein_bind   CAP binding site: CAP binding activates transcription in the presence of cAMP. E. coli catabolite activator protein
   7945..970     -  CDS            lacI (across the origin): lac repressor; lacI; The lac repressor binds to the lac operator to inhibit transcription in E. coli. This inhibition can be relieved by adding lactose or isopropyl-β-D-thiogalactopyranoside (IPTG).
>Addgene plasmid #139922 | pBEL1731 | addgene full sequence | sequence record 309822 | Addgene NGS Result
CCAGTGAGACGGGCAACAGCTGATTGCCCTTCACCGCCTGGCCCTGAGAGAGTTGCAGCAAGCGGTCCAC
GCTGGTTTGCCCCAGCAGGCGAAAATCCTGTTTGATGGTGGTTAACGGCGGGATATAACATGAGCTGTCT
TCGGTATCGTCGTATCCCACTACCGAGATATCCGCACCAACGCGCAGCCCGGACTCGGTAATGGCGCGCA
TTGCGCCCAGCGCCATCTGATCGTTGGCAACCAGCATCGCAGTGGGAACGATGCCCTCATTCAGCATTTG
CATGGTTTGTTGAAAACCGGACATGGCACTCCAGTCGCCTTCCCGTTCCGCTATCGGCTGAATTTGATTG
CGAGTGAGATATTTATGCCAGCCAGCCAGACGCAGACGCGCCGAGACAGAACTTAATGGGCCCGCTAACA
GCGCGATTTGCTGGTGACCCAATGCGACCAGATGCTCCACGCCCAGTCGCGTACCGTCTTCATGGGAGAA
AATAATACTGTTGATGGGTGTCTGGTCAGAGACATCAAGAAATAACGCCGGAACATTAGTGCAGGCAGCT
TCCACAGCAATGGCATCCTGGTCATCCAGCGGATAGTTAATGATCAGCCCACTGACGCGTTGCGCGAGAA
GATTGTGCACCGCCGCTTTACAGGCTTCGACGCCGCTTCGTTCTACCATCGACACCACCACGCTGGCACC
CAGTTGATCGGCGCGAGATTTAATCGCCGCGACAATTTGCGACGGCGCGTGCAGGGCCAGACTGGAGGTG
GCAACGCCAATCAGCAACGACTGTTTGCCCGCCAGTTGTTGTGCCACGCGGTTGGGAATGTAATTCAGCT
CCGCCATCGCCGCTTCCACTTTTTCCCGCGTTTTCGCAGAAACGTGGCTGGCCTGGTTCACCACGCGGGA
AACGGTCTGATAAGAGACACCGGCATACTCTGCGACATCGTATAACGTTACTGGTTTCACATTCACCACC
CTGAATTGACTCTCTTCCGGGCGCTATCATGCCATACCGCGAAAGGTTTTGCGCCATTCGATGGTGTCCG
GGATCTCGACGCTCTCCCTTATGCGACTCCTGCATTAGGAAGCAGCCCAGTAGTAGGTTGAGGCCGTTGA
GCACCGCCGCCGCAAGGAATGGTGCATGCAAGGAGATGGCGCCCAACAGTCCCCCGGCCACGGGGCCTGC
CACCATACCCACGCCGAAACAAGCGCTCATGAGCCCGAAGTGGCGAGCCCGATCTTCCCCATCGGTGATG
TCGGCGATATAGGCGCCAGCAACCGCACCTGTGGCGCCGGTGATGCCGGCCACGATGCGTCCGGCGTAGA
GGATCGAGATCTCGATCCCGCGAAATTAATACGACTCACTATAGGGGAATTGTGAGCGGATAACAATTCC
CCTCTAGAAATAATTTTGTTTAACTTTGGCCCAGGCGGCCAGGAGGGTCTCACATGCAGGACCGGGGTAA
TACCGTCACCATCGACTTTATGTCGGCGGATGGTATTGTTCCAGGCCGTACGCCTGTTCGTTATCAGGGC
GTTGAAGTCGGAACAGTGCAGGATATCAGCCTCAGCGACGATCTTCGTAAGATTGAAGTCAAGGTCAGCA
TCAAGTCCGATATGAAAGATGCGCTGCGCGAAGAGACTCAGTTCTGGCTGGTGACGCCAAAAGCATCGTT
GGCAGGTGTCTCCGGGCTGGACGCCCTCGTCGGTGGGAACTATATCGGCATGATGCCGGGTAAAGGTAAA
GAGCAGGATCACTTTGTCGCACTCGATACCCAACCGAAATATCGGCTGGACAATGGCGATCTGATGATCC
ACCTGCAAGCCCCCGATCTCGGTTCGCTGAACAGCGGTTCATTGGTCTATTTCCGCAAGATCCCGGTGGG
AAAAGTCTACGACTATGCCATCAATCCCAACAAGCAAGGCGTGGTGATTGATGTCCTGATCGAGCGGCGT
TTTACCGATCTGGTGAAAAAAGGTAGCCGTTTCTGGAACGTTTCCGGCGTTGATGCCAACGTCAGTATCA
GTGGCGCGAAGGTGAAACTGGAAAGCCTGGCGGCACTGGTTAACGGTGCGATTGCCTTCGATTCACCAGA
AGAGTCGAAACCTGCCGAGGCGGAAGATACCTTTGGTCTGTATGAAGATCTGGCCCACAGCCAGCGTGGC
GTAATAATAAAACTGGAACTGCCGAGTGGGGCCGGATTAACCGCCGACTCGACGCCGTTAATGTATCAGG
GGCTGGAAGTCGGACAGCTGACTAAACTGGATTTAAATCCTGGTGGTAAAGTCACAGGGGAAATGACCGT
TGATCCCAGCGTCGTTACCCTGCTTCGTGAAAATACCCGCATCGAATTACGCAACCCGAAATTATCCCTT
AGCGATGCTAATCTCAGCGCCCTGCTGACCGGCAAAACCTTCGAGCTGGTGCCCGGCGATGGCGAGCCAC
GCAAAGAGTTCGTTGTTGTGCCAGGCGAAAAAGCACTGCTGCATGAACCTGATGTTCTGACGCTGACCCT
GACCGCGCCGGAAAGTTACGGTATTGATGCGGGTCAGCCGCTCATTCTTCACGGCGTGCAGGTAGGCCAG
GTTATCGATCGTAAACTCACCAGCAAAGGCGTCACCTTTACCGTCGCCATCGAGCCTCAGCATCGCGAAC
TGGTAAAAGGCGATAGCAAATTTGTCGTCAACAGCCGTGTCGATGTGAAGGTGGGGCTGGATGGCGTTGA
GTTTCTCGGTGCCAGCGCCTCAGAATGGATCAATGGCGGGATACGTATTCTGCCGGGCGATAAAGGTGAG
ATGAAAGCCAGCTATCCACTGTATGCCAATTTGGAAAAAGCGCTGGAGAACAGCCTTAGCGATTTACCCA
CCACAACCGTGAGTTTGAGTGCAGAGACGCTGCCGGATGTGCAGGCAGGATCGGTAGTGCTGTACCGTAA
ATTTGAAGTTGGTGAAGTGATTACCGTGCGTCCGCGAGCTAACGCGTTTGATATCGATCTGCATATTAAG
CCGGAGTATCGCAACCTTCTGACCAGCAATAGCGTGTTCTGGGCAGAAGGCGGGGCGAAAGTTCAGCTGA
ATGGTAGTGGTCTGACCGTACAGGCATCCCCGCTCTCCAGAGCATTAAAGGGAGCCATTAGCTTCGACAA
CCTCAGCGGTGCCAGCGCCAGTCAGCGTAAAGGCGATAAGCGTATTCTGTATGCTTCCGAAACAGCGGCC
CGTGCGGTTGGCGGGCAGATTACGCTTCACGCTTTCGATGCCGGAAAACTGGCGGTCGGGATGCCAATTC
GCTATCTCGGTATTGATATCGGGCAAATCCAGACGCTGGATCTGATTACCGCACGCAATGAAGTACAGGC
AAAGGCGGTACTTTACCCGGAATATGTCCAGACCTTTGCTCGCGGTGGTACGCGCTTCTCAGTGGTCACA
CCGCAAATTTCGGCAGCTGGCGTTGAGCATCTTGATACTATCCTCCAGCCGTATATCAACGTCGAACCAG
GCCGGGGCAATCCTCGCCGCGACTTTGAATTACAAGAGGCCACCATTACTGATTCGCGTTACCTGGATGG
CTTAAGCATTATTGTTGAAGCGCCGGAAGCCGGTTCGTTAGGCATCGGTACGCCTGTGCTGTTCCGTGGT
CTGGAAGTCGGTACGGTTACAGGAATGACGCTGGGGACATTGTCAGATCGCGTGATGATTGCGATGCGCA
TCAGTAAACGCTATCAACACCTGGTGCGTAACAATTCCGTCTTCTGGTTGGCATCGGGTTACAGTCTGGA
CTTTGGTCTGACGGGCGGCGTAGTGAAAACCGGCACCTTTAACCAGTTTATCCGTGGCGGCATCGCCTTC
GCCACGCCTCCGGGTACGCCACTGGCACCGAAAGCCCAGTAGGGCAAACACTTCCTGTTGCAGGAAAGTG
AACCGAAAGAGTGGCGTGAATGGGGAACTGCGCTTCCCAAAGGCGAGACCCATCACCACCATCACCATTA
AGGCCAGGCCGGCCGATCCGGCTGCTAACAAAGCCCGAAAGGAAGCTGAGTTGGCTGCTGCCACCGCTGA
GCAATAACTAGCATAACCCCTTGGGGCCTCTAAACGGGTCTTGAGGGGTTTTTTGCTGAAAGGAGGAACT
ATATCCGGATTGGCGAATGGG
[124 nt withheld, positions 4152-4275]
C
[91 nt withheld, positions 4277-4367]
A
[49 nt withheld, positions 4369-4417]
CCTTTGACGTTGGAGTCCACGTTCTTT
[37 nt withheld, positions 4445-4481]
ACCCTATCTCGGTCTATTCTTTTGATTTATAAGGGATTTTGCCGATTTCGGCCTATTGGTTAAAAAATGA
GCTGATTTAACAAAAATTTAACGCGAATTTTAACAAAATATTAACGCTTACAATTTAGGTGGCACTTTTC
GGGGAACGACGACCTGCAGCCAAGCTAGCTTGGCTGGACGTAAACTCCTCTTCAGACCTAATAACTTCGT
ATAGCATACATTATACGAAGTTATATTAAGGGTTATTGAATATGATCGGAATTGGGCTGCAGGAATTCGA
TAGCTTGGCTGCAGGTCGACCTCGAGGATGTGCGCGGAACCCCTATTTGTTTATTTTTCTAAATACATTC
AAATATGTATCCGCTCATGAGACAATAACCCTGATAAATGCTTCAATAATATTGAAAAAGGAAGAGTATG
AGTATTCAACATTTCCGTGTCGCCCTTATTCCCTTTTTTGCGGCATTTTGCCTTCCTGTTTTTGCTCACC
CAGAAACGCTGGTGAAAGTAAAAGATGCTGAAGATCAGTTGGGTGCACGAGTGGGTTACATCGAACTGGA
TCTCAACAGCGGTAAGATCCTTGAGAGTTTTCGCCCCGAAGAACGTTTTCCAATGATGAGCACTTTTAAA
GTTCTGCTATGTGGCGCGGTATTATCCCGTATTGACGCCGGGCAAGAGCAACTCGGTCGCCGCATACACT
ATTCTCAGAATGACTTGGTTGAGTACTCACCAGTCACAGAAAAGCATCTTACGGATGGCATGACAGTAAG
AGAATTATGCAGTGCTGCCATAACCATGAGTGATAACACTGCGGCCAACTTACTTCTGACAACGATCGGA
GGACCGAAGGAGCTAACCGCTTTTTTGCACAACATGGGGGATCATGTAACTCGCCTTGATCGTTGGGAAC
CGGAGCTGAATGAAGCCATACCAAACGACGAGCGTGACACCACGATGCCTGCAGCAATGGCAACAACGTT
GCGCAAACTATTAACTGGCGAACTACTTACTCTAGCTTCCCGGCAACAATTAATAGACTGGATGGAGGCG
GATAAAGTTGCAGGACCACTTCTGCGCTCGGCCCTTCCGGCTGGCTGGTTTATTGCTGATAAATCTGGAG
CCGGTGAGCGTGGCTCTCGCGGTATCATTGCAGCACTGGGGCCAGATGGTAAGCCCTCCCGTATCGTAGT
TATCTACACGACGGGGAGTCAGGCAACTATGGATGAACGAAATAGACAGATCGCTGAGATAGGTGCCTCA
CTGATTAAGCATTGGTAACTGTCAGACCAAGTTTACTCATATATACTTTAGATTGATTTAAAACTTCATT
TTTAATTTAAAAGGATCTAGGTGAAGATCCTTTTTGATAATCTCATGACCAAAATCCCTTAACGTGAGTT
TTCGTTCCACTGAGCGTCAGACCCCGTAGAAAAGATCAAAGGATCTTCTTGAGATCCTTTTTTTCTGCGC
GTAATCTGCTGCTTGCAAACAAAAAAACCACCGCTACCAGCGGTGGTTTGTTTGCCGGATCAAGAGCTAC
CAACTCTTTTTCCGAAGGTAACTGGCTTCAGCAGAGCGCAGATACCAAATACTGTCCTTCTAGTGTAGCC
GTAGTTAGGCCACCACTTCAAGAACTCTGTAGCACCGCCTACATACCTCGCTCTGCTAATCCTGTTACCA
GTGGCTGCTGCCAGTGGCGATAAGTCGTGTCTTACCGGGTTGGACTCAAGACGATAGTTACCGGATAAGG
CGCAGCGGTCGGGCTGAACGGGGGGTTCGTGCACACAGCCCAGCTTGGAGCGAACGACCTACACCGAACT
GAGATACCTACAGCGTGAGCTATGAGAAAGCGCCACGCTTCCCGAAGGGAGAAAGGCGGACAGGTATCCG
GTAAGCGGCAGGGTCGGAACAGGAGAGCGCACGAGGGAGCTTCCAGGGGGAAACGCCTGGTATCTTTATA
GTCCTGTCGGGTTTCGCCACCTCTGACTTGAGCGTCGATTTTTGTGATGCTCGTCAGGGGGGCGGAGCCT
ATGGAAAAACGCCAGCAACGCGGCCTTTTTACGGTTCCTGGCCTTTTGCTGGCCTTTTGCTCACATGTTC
TTTCCTGCGTTATCCCCTGATTCTGTGGATAACCGTATTACCGCCTTTGAGTGAGCTGATACCGCTCGCC
GCAGCCGAACGACCGAGCGCAGCGAGTCAGTGAGCGAGGAAGCGGAAGAGCGCCTGATGCGGTATTTTCT
CCTTACGCATCTGTGCGGTATTTCACACCGCAATGGTGCACTCTCAGTACAATCTGCTCTGATGCCGCAT
AGTTAAGCCAGTATACACTCCGCTATCGCTACGTGACTGGGTCATGGCTGCGCCCCGACACCCGCCAACA
CCCGCTGACGCGCCCTGACGGGCTTGTCTGCTCCCGGCATCCGCTTACAGACAAGCTGTGACCGTCTCCG
GGAGCTGCATGTGTCAGAGGTTTTCACCGTCATCACCGAAACGCGCGAGGCAGCTGCGGTAAAGCTCATC
AGCGTGGTCGTGAAGCGATTCACAGATGTCTGCCTGTTCATCCGCGTCCAGCTCGTTGAGTTTCTCCAGA
AGCGTTAATGTCTGGCTTCTGATAAAGCGGGCCATGTTAAGGGCGGTTTTTTCCTGTTTGGTCACTGATG
CCTCCGTGTAAGGGGGATTTCTGTTCATGGGGGTAATGATACCGATGAAACGAGAGAGGATGCTCACGAT
ACGGGTTACTGATGATGAACATGCCCGGTTACTGGAACGTTGTGAGGGTAAACAACTGGCGGTATGGATG
CGGCGGGACCAGAGAAAAATCACTCAGGGTCAATGCCAGCGCTTCGTTAATACAGATGTAGGTGTTCCAC
AGGGTAGCCAGCAGCATCCTGCGATGCAGATCCGGAACATAATGGTGCAGGGCGCTGACTTCCGCGTTTC
CAGACTTTACGAAACACGGAAACCGAAGACCATTCATGTTGTTGCTCAGGTCGCAGACGTTTTGCAGCAG
CAGTCGCTTCACGTTCGCTCGCGTATCGGTGATTCATTCTGCTAACCAGTAAGGCAACCCCGCCAGCCTA
GCCGGGTCCTCAACGACAGGAGCACGATCATGCGCACCCGTGGGGCCGCCATGCCGGCGATAATGGCCTG
CTTCTCGCCGAAACGTTTGGTGGCGGGACCAGTGACGAAGGCTTGAGCGAGGGCGTGCAAGATTCCGAAT
ACCGCAAGCGACAGGCCGATCATCGTCGCGCTCCAGCGAAAGCGGTCCTCGCCGAAAATGACCCAGAGCG
CTGCCGGCACCTGTCCTACGAGTTGCATGATAAAGAAGACAGTCATAAGTGCGGCGACGATAGTCATGCC
CCGCGCCCACCGGAAGGAGCTGACTGGGTTGAAGGCTCTCAAGGGCATCGGTCGAGATCCCGGTGCCTAA
TGAGTGAGCTAACTTACATTAATTGCGTTGCGCTCACTGCCCGCTTTCCAGTCGGGAAACCTGTCGTGCC
AGCTGCATTAATGAATCGGCCAACGCGCGGGGAGAGGCGGTTTGCGTATTGGGCGCCAGGGTGGTTTTTC
TTTTCA
